Addgene plasmid #23763: pDONR223-AK7
Depositing lab: William Hahn & David Root. Depositing organization: Dana-Farber Cancer Institute. Publication: COT drives resistance to RAF inhibition through MAP kinase pathway reactivation. Johannessen CM, Boehm JS, Kim SY, Thomas SR, Wardwell L, Johnson LA, Emery CM, Stransky N, Cogdill AP, Barretina J, Caponigro G, Hieronymus H, Murray RR, Salehi-Ashtiani K, Hill DE, Vidal M, Zhao JJ, Yang X, Alkan O, Kim S, Harris JL, Wilson CJ, Myer VE, Finan PM, Root DE, Roberts TM, Golub T, Flaherty KT, Dummer R, Weber BL, Sellers WR, Schlegel R, Wargo JA, Hahn WC, Garraway LA. Nature. 2010 Dec 16;468(7326):968-72. doi: 10.1038/nature09627 PubMed 21107320.
Backbone
  Vector backbone: pDONR223
  Backbone manufacturer: Invitrogen
  Backbone size w/o insert (bp): 5005
  Vector type: Gateway Donor vector
Growth in bacteria
  Bacterial resistance: Spectinomycin, 50 μg/mL
  Growth temperature: 37°C
  Growth strain: DH5alpha
  Copy number: High Copy
Gene/Insert
  Gene/Insert name: AK7 (alt name: adenylate kinase 7)
  Species: H. sapiens (human)
  Insert size (bp): 1971
  Entrez Gene: AK7
  Cloning method: Gateway Cloning
  Sequencing primers: 5′ M13pUC-fwd; 3′ M13rev
Terms and licenses: Academic/Nonprofit Terms; Industry Terms: Not Available to Industry
Depositor comments: The ORF has no Stop codon. This design enables easy recombination into a destination vector to add an epitope tag of choice and Stop codon to the ORF. Do NOT use this plasmid directly for transfections. A set of 4 custom lentiviral vectors is available ( pLX301 (http://www.addgene.org/25895/) , pLX302 (http://www.addgene.org/25896/) , pLX303 (http://www.addgene.org/25897/) , pLX304 (http://www.addgene.org/25890/) ) to be used to express these ORFs in mammalian cells. These plasmids are not included in the kit and must be ordered separately.
How to cite: pDONR223-AK7 was a gift from William Hahn & David Root (Addgene plasmid # 23763 ; http://n2t.net/addgene:23763 ; RRID:Addgene_23763)
