[The description below was written by a language model from this plasmid's Addgene catalogue record.]
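Description:
pDONR223-AK7 is a Gateway entry clone built on the Invitrogen pDONR223 donor backbone (about 5 kb without insert) and carrying the open reading frame of human AK7, which encodes adenylate kinase 7, as an insert of roughly 2 kb introduced by Gateway recombination. It is a high-copy bacterial plasmid selected with spectinomycin. The record does not include a feature table, so the origin of replication and the exact recombination sites flanking the ORF are not listed. As is general for clones made in a pDONR vector, the insert would be expected to sit between attL sites produced by the BP reaction. M13 forward and reverse primer sites on either side of the insert are used for sequence verification.

The plasmid is a shuttle for the coding sequence rather than an expression construct. No promoter for mammalian expression is recorded, and the depositor notes explicitly state that it should not be transfected directly. The ORF was deliberately cloned without a stop codon, so that an LR recombination into a destination vector places it in frame with a C-terminal epitope tag and a stop codon supplied by that vector. The depositors point to a set of four compatible lentiviral destination vectors (pLX301 to pLX304), obtained separately, for expressing such ORFs in mammalian cells. The clone belongs to a kit of ORF entry clones associated with a study of resistance to RAF inhibition through MAP kinase pathway reactivation, which is consistent with use in gain-of-function expression screens or in individual overexpression experiments after transfer to a suitable vector.
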