>Addgene plasmid #23763 | pDONR223-AK7 | depositor partial sequence | sequence record 10885 | Author sequence
ATGGCTGAAGAAGAGGAAACTGCTGCTCTCACGGAGAAGGTTATCCGGACCCAGAGGGTGTTTATAAACC
TGTTGGATTCCTACAGCAGCGGAAACATCGGGAAGTTTCTATCTAACTGTGTAGTTGGGGCTTCGCTTGA
AGAAATTACAGAGGAAGAGGAAGAGGAAGATGAAAATAAGTCAGCTATGCTGGAAGCTTCCTCAACCAAG
GTGAAGGAAGGCACATTCCAGATTGTGGGCACGCTGTCCAAGCCTGACAGCCCGCGGCCTGACTTTGCGG
TGGAGACGTACTCTGCCATCTCTCGAGAAGACCTTCTCATGCGCCTGCTGGAGTGTGATGTTATTATTTA
TAACATCACTGAGAGCTCACAGCAAATGGAGGAAGCCATCTGGGCAGTCTCTGCACTCAGTGAAGAAGTC
AGCCACTTTGAAAAGCGAAAGCTATTTATTTTACTGTCGACGGTGATGACTTGGGCGCGCTCCAAAGCCC
TGGACCCCGAGGATTCTGAGGTTCCATTCACTGAAGAAGATTATCGAAGAAGAAAGTCTCATCCTAATTT
TCTGGACCACATAAATGCTGAAAAAATGGTTCTCAAATTTGGAAAAAAGGCCAGAAAATTTGCAGCATAC
GTAGTTGCTGCTGGACTCCAGTATGGAGCGGAAGGAGGCATGTTACACACATTTTTTAAGATGGCTTGGT
TGGGCGAGATTCCTGCATTACCAGTTTTTGGCGATGGAACAAATGTAATTCCAACAATCCATGTTCTTGA
TCTAGCAGGAGTGATACAAAACGTCATAGATCACGTGCCAAAGCCTCACTACCTGGTTGCTGTGGATGAG
TCTGTTCATACCCTGGAAGACATAGTCAAGTGTATCAGTAAAAATACTGGCCCTGGGAAAATCCAGAAAA
TACCCAGAGAAAATGCATACCTAACCAAGGACTTAACGCAAGATTGTCTTGACCATTTACTGGTCAACTT
GAGAATGGAAGCGCTCTTTGTGAAGGAGAATTTTAATATTCGATGGGCTGCCCAAACAGGATTTGTGGAA
AATATCAACACTATCCTCAAGGAGTACAAGCAAAGCAGAGGATTGATGCCAATCAAGATCTGCATTCTTG
GTCCCCCTGCTGTGGGAAAATCCAGTATTGCTAAAGAATTGGCCAAGTACTACAAACTGCATCACATCCA
ACTGAAGGATGTCATTTCTGAAGCCATAGCAAAACTGGAGGCGATTGTTGCCCCTAACGATGTAGGGGAA
GGAGAAGAAGAAGTCGAAGAGGAAGAGGAGGAGGAGAATGTGGAAGATGCACAGGAGCTCCTAGATGGCA
TCAAGGAGAGCATGGAGCAGAATGCAGGTCAACTAGACGATCAATATATAATTAGATTTATGAAAGAAAA
GCTAAAATCAATGCCTTGCAGGAATCAAGGTTATATTTTGGATGGATTCCCAAAGACCTATGATCAAGCA
AAAGACCTGTTCAATCAGGAAGATGAGGAGGAGGAAGATGATGTCAGAGGCAGAATGTTTCCCTTTGATA
AATTAATTATACCTGAATTCGTTTGTGCACTGGATGCTTCGGATGAGTTTCTGAAGGAGCGTGTGATAAA
CCTTCCTGAGAGCATCGTGGCGGGGACCCACTACAGCCAAGACCGATTCCTCCGGGCTCTGAGCAACTAC
CGGGACATCAATATCGACGATGAGACTGTCTTCAACTATTTTGATGAACTTGAAATTCACCCGATACATA
TTGATGTAGGAAAACTTGAAGATGCTCAGAATAGACTTGCTATCAAACAGCTCATCAAAGAGACTGGGGA
GCCTCGAAATTATGGTTTAACAGACGAAGAAAAGGCAGAAGAGGAGCGGAAGGCTGCGGAGGAGCGGCTG
GCCAGGGAGGCTGCTGAGGAAGCAGAACGCGAGCACCAGGAGGCCGTGGAGATGGCAGAGAAGATAGCTC
GCTGGGAGTAG
