>Addgene plasmid #23763 | pDONR223-AK7 | addgene partial sequence | sequence record 29599 | 23763 with M13pUc-fwd
TGATTTTATTTTGACTGATAGTGACCTGTTCGTTGCAACAAATTGATGAGCAATGCTTTTTTATAATGCC
AACTTTGTACAATAAAGTTGGCATGGCTGAAGAAGAGGAAACTGCTGCTCTCACGGAGAAGGTTATCCGG
ACCCAGAGGGTGTTTATAAACCTGTTGGATTCCTACAGCAGCGGAAACATCGGGAAGTTTCTATCTAACT
GTGTAGTTGGGGCTTCGCTTGAAGAAATTACAGAGGAAGAGGAAGAGGAAGATGAAAATAAGTCAGCTAT
GCTGGAAGCTTCCTCAACCAAGGTGAAGGAAGGCACATTCCAGATTGTGGGCACGCTGTCCAAGCCTGAC
AGCCCGCGGCCTGACTTTGCGGTGGAGACGTACTCTGCCATCTCTCGAGAAGACCTTCTCATGCGCCTGC
TGGAGTGTGATGTTATTATTTATAACATCACTGAGAGCTCACAGCAAATGGAGGAAGCCATCTGGGCAGT
CTCTGCACTCAGTGAAGAAGTCAGCCACTTTGAAAAGCGAAAGCTATTTATTTTACTGTCGACGGTGATG
ACTTGGGCGCGCTCCAAAGCCCTGGACCCCGAGGATTCTGAGGTTCCATTCACTGAAGAAGATTATCGAA
GAAGAAAGTCTCATCCTAATTTTCTGGACCACATAAATGCTGAAAAAATGGTTCTCAAATTTGGAAAAAA
GGCCAGAAAATTTGCAGCATACGTAGTTGCTGCTGGACTCCAGTATGGAGCGGAAGGAGGCATGTTACAC
ACATTTTT
